>Addgene plasmid #35297 | pBbE4k-RFP | depositor full sequence | sequence record 42964 | pBbE4k-RFP sequence 4570 bps
GACGTCTCAGCTTTTCAGCCGCCGCCAGAACGTCGTCCGGCTGATGCCTAAATAATTCGCCGCTGCTGTT
TTATCGCCATTAAATTTCTCCAGTGCCTGTTGTGGTGTCAGTAAGCGTGGAGCGGGAGTTTTCGCCGACT
CGCGCGCCAGTTCCGGCAGTAGCAGCTGCAAAAATTGCGGCGTTAAATCCGGCGTCGGTTCCACACTTAA
AAATAGCGCCAGTCGCTCCATCATATTGCGCAGTTCACGAATATTGCCCGGCCAGTCGTAGTGCACCAGC
ACGGTTTCGCTTGCCTGTAATCCCTGGCGTAATGCGGCAGAAAACGGGGTGGAGAGCGCCGCCAGAGACA
CTTTCAAAAAGCTTTCCGCCAGTGGCAGAATATCCGCCACCCGCTCGCGCAGTGGTGGCAATTGCAGACG
CAAAATACTCAGCCGATAAAACAGGTCACGGCGAAACTGCCCTTGCCGCATATCTTCTTCCAGATTGCAG
TGAGTGGCGCTAATGACCCGCACATCCACCGGAACAGGCTGATGCCCGCCGACGCGGGTGACCTCTTTTT
CTTCCAGCACCCGCAGCAGCCGGGTCTGCAACGGCAGCGGCATTTCGCCAATCTCATCGAGAAACAGCGT
ACCTCCGTGGGCGATTTCAAACAGCCCGGCGCGACCGCCGCGTCGCGAGCCGGTAAACGCCCCTTCCTCA
TAGCCAAACAGTTCTGCTTCCAGCAGCGATTCGGCAATCGCCCCGCAGTTGACTGCAACAAACGGATGCG
ACTTTTTGCCCTGTCGCGCATCGTGGCGGGCAAAATATTCCCGATGAATCGCCTGGGCCGCCAGCTCTTT
GCCCGTCCCCGTTTCCCCCTCAATCAACACCGCTGCACTGGAGCGGGCATACAGCAAAATAGTCTGCCGT
ACTTGTTCCATCTGTGGTGATTGACCGAGCATATCGCCCAGCACGTAACGAGTTCTCAGGGCGTTGCGGG
TGGCATCGTGAGTGTTATGGCGTAACGACATGCGCGTCATATCCAGCGCATCGCTGAACGCCTGGCGCAC
GGTGGCGGCGGAATAGATAAAAATTCCGGTCATTCCGGCTTCTTCTGCCAGATCGGTAATCAGCCCCGCG
CCGACCACCGCTTCGGTGCCGTTAGCTTTTAGCTCGTTAATCTGCCCGCGTGCGTCTTCTTCGGTAATGT
AGCTACGTTGATCGAGGCGCAAATTAAAGGTTTTTTGAAACGCCACCAGTGCCGGAATAGTTTCCTGATA
AGTGACAACGCCGATAGAAGAGGTGAGTTTTCCGGCTTTTGCCAGTGCCTGTAACACATCGTAGCCGCTC
GGTTTAATCAAAATAACTGGCACTGACAGGCGGCTTTTCAGGTACGCGCCGTTAGATCCAGCGGCGATGA
TGGCGTCACAGCGTTCGTTTGCCAGTTTCTTGTGGATGTAGGTCACCGCTTTTTCAAAGCCAAGCTGGAT
AGGGGTAATGTTCGCCAGGTGATCAAACTCAAGGCTGATATCGCGAAACAGCTCGAACAGGCGCGTTACA
GATACCGTCCAGATAACCGGTTTGTCGTCATTAAGCCGTGGTGGATGTGCCATAGCGCACCGCAAAGTTA
AGAAACCGAATATTGGGTTTAGTCTTGTTTCATAATTGTTGCAATGAAACGCGGTGAAACATTGCCTGAA
ACGTTAACTGAAACGCATATTTGCGGATTAGTTCATGACTTTATCTCTAACAAATTGAAATTAAACATTT
AATTTTATTAAGGCAATTGTGGCACACCCCTTGCTTTGTCTTTATCAACGCAAATAACAAGTTGATAACA
AGAATTCAAAAGATCTTTTAAGAAGGAGATATACATATGGCGAGTAGCGAAGACGTTATCAAAGAGTTCA
TGCGTTTCAAAGTTCGTATGGAAGGTTCCGTTAACGGTCACGAGTTCGAAATCGAAGGTGAAGGTGAAGG
TCGTCCGTACGAAGGTACCCAGACCGCTAAACTGAAAGTTACCAAAGGTGGTCCGCTGCCGTTCGCTTGG
GACATCCTGTCCCCGCAGTTCCAGTACGGTTCCAAAGCTTACGTTAAACACCCGGCTGACATCCCGGACT
ACCTGAAACTGTCCTTCCCGGAAGGTTTCAAATGGGAACGTGTTATGAACTTCGAAGACGGTGGTGTTGT
TACCGTTACCCAGGACTCCTCCCTGCAAGACGGTGAGTTCATCTACAAAGTTAAACTGCGTGGTACCAAC
TTCCCGTCCGACGGTCCGGTTATGCAGAAAAAAACCATGGGTTGGGAAGCTTCCACCGAACGTATGTACC
CGGAAGACGGTGCTCTGAAAGGTGAAATCAAAATGCGTCTGAAACTGAAAGACGGTGGTCACTACGACGC
TGAAGTTAAAACCACCTACATGGCTAAAAAACCGGTTCAGCTGCCGGGTGCTTACAAAACCGACATCAAA
CTGGACATCACCTCCCACAACGAAGACTACACCATCGTTGAACAGTACGAACGTGCTGAAGGTCGTCACT
CCACCGGTGCTTAAGGATCCAAACTCGAGTAAGGATCTCCAGGCATCAAATAAAACGAAAGGCTCAGTCG
AAAGACTGGGCCTTTCGTTTTATCTGTTGTTTGTCGGTGAACGCTCTCTACTAGAGTCACACTGGCTCAC
CTTCGGGTGGGCCTTTCTGCGTTTATACCTAGGGCGTTCGGCTGCGGCGAGCGGTATCAGCTCACTCAAA
GGCGGTAATACGGTTATCCACAGAATCAGGGGATAACGCAGGAAAGAACATGTGAGCAAAAGGCCAGCAA
AAGGCCAGGAACCGTAAAAAGGCCGCGTTGCTGGCGTTTTTCCATAGGCTCCGCCCCCCTGACGAGCATC
ACAAAAATCGACGCTCAAGTCAGAGGTGGCGAAACCCGACAGGACTATAAAGATACCAGGCGTTTCCCCC
TGGAAGCTCCCTCGTGCGCTCTCCTGTTCCGACCCTGCCGCTTACCGGATACCTGTCCGCCTTTCTCCCT
TCGGGAAGCGTGGCGCTTTCTCATAGCTCACGCTGTAGGTATCTCAGTTCGGTGTAGGTCGTTCGCTCCA
AGCTGGGCTGTGTGCACGAACCCCCCGTTCAGCCCGACCGCTGCGCCTTATCCGGTAACTATCGTCTTGA
GTCCAACCCGGTAAGACACGACTTATCGCCACTGGCAGCAGCCACTGGTAACAGGATTAGCAGAGCGAGG
TATGTAGGCGGTGCTACAGAGTTCTTGAAGTGGTGGCCTAACTACGGCTACACTAGAAGGACAGTATTTG
GTATCTGCGCTCTGCTGAAGCCAGTTACCTTCGGAAAAAGAGTTGGTAGCTCTTGATCCGGCAAACAAAC
CACCGCTGGTAGCGGTGGTTTTTTTGTTTGCAAGCAGCAGATTACGCGCAGAAAAAAAGGATCTCAAGAA
GATCCTTTGATCTTTTCTACGGGGTCTGACGCTCAGTGGAACGAAAACTCACGTTAAGGGATTTTGGTCA
TGACTAGTGCTTGGATTCTCACCAATAAAAAACGCCCGGCGGCAACCGAGCGTTCTGAACAAATCCAGAT
GGAGTTCTGAGGTCATTACTGGATCTATCAACAGGAGTCCAAGCGAGCTCTCGAACCCCAGAGTCCCGCT
CAGAAGAACTCGTCAAGAAGGCGATAGAAGGCGATGCGCTGCGAATCGGGAGCGGCGATACCGTAAAGCA
CGAGGAAGCGGTCAGCCCATTCGCCGCCAAGCTCTTCAGCAATATCACGGGTAGCCAACGCTATGTCCTG
ATAGCGGTCCGCCACACCCAGCCGGCCACAGTCGATGAATCCAGAAAAGCGGCCATTTTCCACCATGATA
TTCGGCAAGCAGGCATCGCCATGGGTCACGACGAGATCCTCGCCGTCGGGCATGCGCGCCTTGAGCCTGG
CGAACAGTTCGGCTGGCGCGAGCCCCTGATGCTCTTCGTCCAGATCATCCTGATCGACAAGACCGGCTTC
CATCCGAGTACGTGCTCGCTCGATGCGATGTTTCGCTTGGTGGTCGAATGGGCAGGTAGCCGGATCAAGC
GTATGCAGCCGCCGCATTGCATCAGCCATGATGGATACTTTCTCGGCAGGAGCAAGGTGAGATGACAGGA
GATCCTGCCCCGGCACTTCGCCCAATAGCAGCCAGTCCCTTCCCGCTTCAGTGACAACGTCGAGCACAGC
TGCGCAAGGAACGCCCGTCGTGGCCAGCCACGATAGCCGCGCTGCCTCGTCCTGCAGTTCATTCAGGGCA
CCGGACAGGTCGGTCTTGACAAAAAGAACCGGGCGCCCCTGCGCTGACAGCCGGAACACGGCGGCATCAG
AGCAGCCGATTGTCTGTTGTGCCCAGTCATAGCCGAATAGCCTCTCCACCCAAGCGGCCGGAGAACCTGC
GTGCAATCCATCTTGTTCAATCATGCGAAACGATCCTCATCCTGTCTCTTGATCAGATCATGATCCCCTG
CGCCATCAGATCCTTGGCGGCAAGAAAGCCATCCAGTTTACTTTGCAGGGCTTCCCAACCTTACCAGAGG
GCGCCCCAGCTGGCAATTCC
Features (pLannotate 1.2.2; 8 found; start..end, strand, type, name):
     10..1593    -  CDS            prpR: PRPR_ECOLI - Also known as yahP. Experimental evidence at protein level: Swiss-Prot protein existence level 1. Involved in the transcriptional regulation of the propionate catabolism operon. From Escherichia coli (strain K12).
   1857..2534    +  CDS            mRFP1: monomeric derivative of DsRed (Campbell et al., 2002)
   2567..2638    +  terminator     rrnB T1 terminator: transcription terminator T1 from the E. coli rrnB gene
   2654..2681    +  terminator     T7Te terminator: phage T7 early transcription terminator
   2839..3427    -  rep_origin     ori: high-copy-number ColE1/pMB1/pBR322/pUC origin of replication
   3515..3609    -  terminator     lambda t0 terminator: transcription terminator from phage lambda
   3643..4434    -  CDS            neo: KKA2_KLEPN - Also known as kan, nptII. Experimental evidence at protein level: Swiss-Prot protein existence level 1. Resistance to kanamycin, neomycin, paromomycin, ribostamycin, butirosin and gentamicin B. From Klebsiella pneumoniae.
   4466..4570    -  CDS            tnpA (fragment): TN5P_ECOLX - Also known as tnp. Experimental evidence at protein level: Swiss-Prot protein existence level 1. Mediates transposition of transposon Tn5 by a 'cut and paste' mechanism. First, the monomeric transposase binds the 19 bp inverted DNA repeats flanking the transposon. Then, dimerization of the DNA- bound transposase creates a synaptic DNA complex. After nicking of the first DNA strand, excision of the transposon proceeds through a series of intermediates. The transposase then mediates the insertion of the transposon at a new site by strand transfer. The activity of the wild- type tran
