[The description below was written by a language model from this plasmid's Addgene catalogue record and pLannotate feature annotations shown in this document.]
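Description:
pBbE4k-RFP is a bacterial expression plasmid from the BglBrick (pBb) synthetic-biology vector series, a modular platform in which replication origin, promoter/regulator system and resistance marker are combined in a standardized format. The depositor full sequence is 4,570 nt, matching the recorded 3,892 bp backbone plus a 678 bp insert. It replicates in E. coli from a high-copy ColE1-type origin and is selected with kanamycin through the neo/nptII aminoglycoside phosphotransferase gene. That gene is followed by a lambda t0 terminator. The short adjoining fragment annotated as Tn5 transposase is most likely leftover sequence from the Tn5 source of the resistance cassette rather than a functional gene.

The payload is mRFP1, a monomeric red fluorescent derivative of DsRed, placed under the promoter recorded as ProE. The promoter itself is not annotated in the feature table, but it presumably lies in the roughly 260 bp gap between mRFP1 and a divergently oriented prpR coding sequence. PrpR is the E. coli transcriptional regulator of the propionate catabolism operon, so this arrangement is consistent with a propionate-responsive expression system in which the plasmid carries its own regulator alongside the controlled promoter. Downstream of the reporter, tandem rrnB T1 and T7Te terminators stop transcription and insulate the origin from read-through.

The RFP serves as a reporter for characterizing the expression behaviour of this origin/promoter/marker combination. It is also a placeholder that can be exchanged by restriction-enzyme cloning for a gene of interest, for example when tuning expression levels in metabolic engineering and pathway construction.
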