Addgene plasmid #35297: pBbE4k-RFP
Depositing lab: Jay Keasling. Depositing organization: University of California, Berkeley. Publication: BglBrick vectors and datasheets: A synthetic biology platform for gene expression. Lee TS, Krupa RA, Zhang F, Hajimorad M, Holtz WJ, Prasad N, Lee SK, Keasling JD. J Biol Eng. 2011 Sep 20;5:12. 10.1186/1754-1611-5-12 PubMed 21933410.
Backbone
  Vector backbone: pBb
  Backbone size w/o insert (bp): 3892
  Vector type: Bacterial Expression, Synthetic Biology
Growth in bacteria
  Bacterial resistance: Kanamycin, 50 μg/mL
  Growth temperature: 37°C
  Growth strain: DH5alpha
  Copy number: High Copy
Gene/Insert
  Gene/Insert name: RFP (alt name: JBEI Part ID: JPUB_000063)
  Species: Synthetic
  Insert size (bp): 678
  Promoter: ProE
  Cloning method: Restriction Enzyme
  Sequencing primers: 5′ jkRFP-R (gctttggaaccgtactggaa); 3′ jkRFP-F (tggtcactacgacgctgaag)
Terms and licenses: Academic/Nonprofit Terms; Industry Terms: Not Available to Industry
Depositor comments: JBEI Part ID: JPUB_000063; Origin: colE1
How to cite: pBbE4k-RFP was a gift from Jay Keasling (Addgene plasmid # 35297 ; http://n2t.net/addgene:35297 ; RRID:Addgene_35297)
