>Addgene plasmid #35297 | pBbE4k-RFP | addgene partial sequence | sequence record 43560 | jkRFP-F 5'-tggtcactacgacgctgaag-3'
CGGTTCAGCTGCCGGGTGCTTACAAAACCGACATCAAACTGGACATCACCTCCCACAACGAAGACTACAC
CATCGTTGAACAGTACGAACGTGCTGAAGGTCGTCACTCCACCGGTGCTTAAGGATCCAAACTCGAGTAA
GGATCTCCAGGCATCAAATAAAACGAAAGGCTCAGTCGAAAGACTGGGCCTTTCGTTTTATCTGTTGTTT
GTCGGTGAACGCTCTCTACTAGAGTCACACTGGCTCACCTTCGGGTGGGCCTTTCTGCGTTTATACCTAG
GGCGTTCGGCTGCGGCGAGCGGTATCAGCTCACTCAAAGGCGGTAATACGGTTATCCACAGAATCAGGGG
ATAACGCAGGAAAGAACATGTGAGCAAAAGGCCAGCAAAAGGCCAGGAACCGTAAAAAGGCCGCGTTGCT
GGCGTTTTTCCATAGGCTCCGCCCCCCTGACGAGCATCACAAAAATCGACGCTCAAGTCAGAGGTGGCGA
AACCCGACAGGACTATAAAGATACCAGGCGTTTCCCCCTGGAAGCTCCCTCGTGCGCTCTCCTGTTCCGA
CCCTGCCGCTTACCGGATACCTGTCCGCCTTTCTCCCTTCGGGAAGCGTGGCGCTTTCTCATAGCTCACG
CTGTAGGTATCTCAGTTCGGTGTAGGTCGTTCGCTCCAAGCTGGGCTGTGTGCACGAACCCCCCGTTCAG
CCCGACCGCTGCGCCTTATCCGGTAACTATCGTCTTGAGTCCAACCCGGTAAGACACGACTTATCGCCAC
TGG
