>Addgene plasmid #35297 | pBbE4k-RFP | addgene partial sequence | sequence record 43561 | jkRFP-R 5'-gctttggaaccgtactggaa-3'
ACCTTTGGTAACTTTCAGTTTAGCGGTCTGGGTACCTTCGTACGGACGACCTTCACCTTCACCTTCGATT
TCGAACTCGTGACCGTTAACGGAACCTTCCATACGAACTTTGAAACGCATGAACTCTTTGATAACGTCTT
CGCTACTCGCCATATGTATATCTCCTTCTTAAAAGATCTTTTGAATTCTTGTTATCAACTTGTTATTTGC
GTTGATAAAGACAAAGCAAGGGGTGTGCCACAATTGCCTTAATAAAATTAAATGTTTAATTTCAATTTGT
TAGAGATAAAGTCATGAACTAATCCGCAAATATGCGTTTCAGTTAACGTTTCAGGCAATGTTTCACCGCG
TTTCATTGCAACAATTATGAAACAAGACTAAACCCAATATTCGGTTTCTTAACTTTGCGGTGCGCTATGG
CACATCCACCACGGCTTAATGACGACAAACCGGTTATCTGGACGGTATCTGTAACGCGCCTGTTCGAGCT
GTTTCGCGATATCAGCCTTGAGTTTGATCACCTGGCGAACATTACCCCTATCCAGCTTGGCTTTGAAAAA
GCGGTGACCTACATCCACAAGAAACTGGCAAACGAACGCTGTGACGCCATCATCGCCGCTGGATCTAACG
GCGCGTACCTGAAAAGCCGCCTGTCAGTGCCAGTTATTTTGATTAAACCGAGCGGCTACGATGTGTTACA
GGCACTGGCAAAAGCCGGAAAACTCACCTCTTCTATCGGCGTTGTCACTTATCANGAAACTATTCCGGCA
CTGGTGGCGTTTCAAAAAACCTTTAATTTGCGCCTCGATCAACGTAGCTACATTACCGAAGAAGACGCAC
GCGGGCAGATTAACGAGCTAAAAGCTAACGGCA
